Addgene plasmid #61974: pUC-dirTopo-P2A-aGFP
Purpose: A directional cloning vector of PCR-amplified cDNAs for mammalian expression
Depositing lab: Hiroshi Udo. Depositing organization: Kyushu University.
Backbone
  Vector backbone: pUC19
  Vector type: Mammalian Expression
Growth in bacteria
  Bacterial resistance: Ampicillin, 100 μg/mL
  Growth temperature: 37°C
  Growth strain: DH5alpha
  Copy number: High Copy
Gene/Insert 1
  Gene/Insert name: lacZ alpha
  Species: E. coli
  Insert size (bp): 132
  Mutation: It contains silent mutations
Gene/Insert 2
  Gene/Insert name: EGFP
  Species: A. victoria
  Insert size (bp): 714
Terms and licenses: Academic/Nonprofit Terms; Industry Terms: Not Available to Industry
How to cite: pUC-dirTopo-P2A-aGFP was a gift from Hiroshi Udo (Addgene plasmid # 61974 ; http://n2t.net/addgene:61974 ; RRID:Addgene_61974)
