[The description below was written by a language model from this plasmid's Addgene catalogue record and pLannotate feature annotations shown in this document.]
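Description:
pUC-dirTopo-P2A-aGFP is a compact (about 3.8 kb) mammalian expression and cloning vector built on pUC19, designed to accept PCR-amplified cDNAs in a defined orientation. It is maintained in E. coli at high copy number through the ColE1/pUC-type origin and selected with ampicillin via the β-lactamase gene driven by its own promoter. No mammalian selection marker or eukaryotic origin is annotated, so it appears suited to transient expression.

The expression unit begins with the human cytomegalovirus immediate-early enhancer and promoter. Immediately downstream lies a bacterial lac UV5 promoter fragment with a lac operator, followed by a short lacZ alpha fragment (132 bp, carrying silent mutations), then EGFP, and finally an SV40 polyadenylation signal. The small fragment annotated as SV40 large T antigen just before this signal most likely reflects the SV40-derived terminator region rather than a functional coding sequence. The lac elements and lacZ alpha presumably provide a bacterial blue/white readout for distinguishing recombinant from empty vector, although the record does not spell this out.

The name indicates topoisomerase-based directional cloning and a P2A self-cleaving peptide linking the inserted cDNA to the GFP. However, neither the Topo cloning site nor the P2A element is annotated in the feature table, so their exact positions are not confirmed by the record. In such an arrangement, an in-frame cDNA would be co-translated with EGFP and released as a separate protein. Green fluorescence would then report transfected, expressing cells without fusing the reporter permanently to the protein of interest.
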