Features (pLannotate 1.2.2; 11 found; start..end, strand, type, name):
      1..366     +  enhancer       CMV enhancer: human cytomegalovirus immediate early enhancer
    367..570     +  promoter       CMV promoter: human cytomegalovirus (CMV) immediate early promoter
    599..625     +  promoter       lac UV5 promoter (fragment): E. coli lac promoter with an "up" mutation
    637..653     +  protein_bind   lac operator: The lac repressor binds to the lac operator to inhibit transcription in E. coli. This inhibition can be relieved by adding lactose or isopropyl-β-D-thiogalactopyranoside (IPTG). lac repressor encoded by lacI
    799..930     +  CDS            lacZ (fragment): BGAL_ECOLI - Experimental evidence at protein level: Swiss-Prot protein existence level 1. From Escherichia coli (strain K12).
    937..1653    +  CDS            EGFP: the original enhanced GFP (Yang et al., 1996) mammalian codon-optimized
   1673..1757    +  CDS            large T antigen (fragment): large T antigen from SV40 (simian virus 40)
   1780..1901    +  polyA_signal   SV40 poly(A) signal: SV40 polyadenylation signal
   1951..2055    +  promoter       AmpR promoter: bla
   2056..2916    +  CDS            AmpR: β-lactamase; bla; confers resistance to ampicillin, carbenicillin, and related antibiotics
   3087..3675    +  rep_origin     ori: high-copy-number ColE1/pMB1/pBR322/pUC origin of replication
>Addgene plasmid #61974 | pUC-dirTopo-P2A-aGFP | depositor full sequence | sequence record 101282 | pUC-dirTopo-P2A-aGFP sequence 3789 bps
TAGTTATTAATAGTAATCAATTACGGGGTCATTAGTTCATAGCCCATATATGGAGTTCCGCGTTACATAA
CTTACGGTAAATGGCCCGCCTGGCTGACCGCCCAACGACCCCCGCCCATTGACGTCAATAATGACGTATG
TTCCCATAGTAACGCCAATAGGGACTTTCCATTGACGTCAATGGGTGGAGTATTTACGGTAAACTGCCCA
CTTGGCAGTACATCAAGTGTATCATATATGCCAAGTACGCCCCCTATTGACGTCAATGACGGTAAATGGC
CCGCCTGGCATTATGCCCAGTACATGACCTTATGGGACTTTCCTACTTGGCAGTACATCTACGTATTAGT
CATCGCTATTACCATGGTGATGCGGTTTTGGCAGTACATCAATGGGCGTGGATAGCGGTTTGACTCACGG
GGATTTCCAAGTCTCCACCCCATTGACGTCAATGGGAGTTTGTTTTGGCACCAAAATCAACGGGACTTTC
CAAAATGTCGTAACAACTCCGCCCCATTGACGCAAATGGGCGGTAGGCGTGTACGGTGGGAGGTCTATAT
AAGCAGAGCTGGTTTAGTGAACCGTCAGATCCGCTAGCTTTACACTTTATTCTTCCGGCTCGTATTTTGT
GTGGAATTGTGAGCGGATAACAATTTCCGGAGGAGGCCCTTCACCTGAAGAGCGGACGGACGAGCGGATA
TCGCCGCCTAACCCCGCTCTTCAAAGGGATCCAATGCTACTAACTTCAGCCTGCTCAAGCAGGCTGGAGA
CGTGGAGGAGAACCCTGGACCTGTCGACATTACCGATTCACTGGCCGTCGTTCTGCAACGCCGCGACTGG
GAAAACCCTGGCGTTACCCAACTTAATCGCCTTGCAGCACATCCCCCTTTCGCCAGTTGGCGCAATAGCG
AAGAGGCCCGCACCGACCGCGAATTCGTGAGCAAGGGCGAGGAGCTGTTCACCGGGGTGGTGCCCATCCT
GGTCGAGCTGGACGGCGACGTAAACGGCCACAAGTTCAGCGTGTCCGGCGAGGGCGAGGGCGATGCCACC
TACGGCAAGCTGACCCTGAAGTTCATCTGCACCACCGGCAAGCTGCCCGTGCCCTGGCCCACCCTCGTGA
CCACCCTGACCTACGGCGTGCAGTGCTTCAGCCGCTACCCCGACCACATGAAGCAGCACGACTTCTTCAA
GTCCGCCATGCCCGAAGGCTACGTCCAGGAGCGCACCATCTTCTTCAAGGACGACGGCAACTACAAGACC
CGCGCCGAGGTGAAGTTCGAGGGCGACACCCTGGTGAACCGCATCGAGCTGAAGGGCATCGACTTCAAGG
AGGACGGCAACATCCTGGGGCACAAGCTGGAGTACAACTACAACAGCCACAACGTCTATATCATGGCCGA
CAAGCAGAAGAACGGCATCAAGGTGAACTTCAAGATCCGCCACAACATCGAGGACGGCAGCGTGCAGCTC
GCCGACCACTACCAGCAGAACACCCCCATCGGCGACGGCCCCGTGCTGCTGCCCGACAACCACTACCTGA
GCACCCAGTCCGCCCTGAGCAAAGACCCCAACGAGAAGCGCGATCACATGGTCCTGCTGGAGTTCGTGAC
CGCCGCCGGGATCACTCTCGGCATGGACGAGCTGTACAAGTAACTCGAGTAATCTAGATAACTGATCATA
ATCAGCCATACCACATTTGTAGAGGTTTTACTTGCTTTAAAAAACCTCCCACACCTCCCCCTGAACCTGA
AACATAAAATGAATGCAATTGTTGTTGTTAACTTGTTTATTGCAGCTTATAATGGTTACAAATAAAGCAA
TAGCATCACAAATTTCACAAATAAAGCATTTTTTTCACTGCATTCTAGTTGTGGTTTGTCCAAACTCATC
AATGTATCTTAACGCGTAAATTGTAAGCGTTAATCAGGTGGCACTTTTCGGGGAAATGTGCGCGGAACCC
CTATTTGTTTATTTTTCTAAATACATTCAAATATGTATCCGCTCATGAGACAATAACCCTGATAAATGCT
TCAATAATATTGAAAAAGGAAGAGTATGAGTATTCAACATTTCCGTGTCGCCCTTATTCCCTTTTTTGCG
GCATTTTGCCTTCCTGTTTTTGCTCACCCAGAAACGCTGGTGAAAGTAAAAGATGCTGAAGATCAGTTGG
GTGCACGAGTGGGTTACATCGAACTGGATCTCAACAGCGGTAAGATCCTTGAGAGTTTTCGCCCCGAAGA
ACGTTTTCCAATGATGAGCACTTTTAAAGTTCTGCTATGTGGCGCGGTATTATCCCGTATTGACGCCGGG
CAAGAGCAACTCGGTCGCCGCATACACTATTCTCAGAATGACTTGGTTGAGTACTCACCAGTCACAGAAA
AGCATCTTACGGATGGCATGACAGTAAGAGAATTATGCAGTGCTGCCATAACCATGAGTGATAACACTGC
GGCCAACTTACTTCTGACAACGATCGGAGGACCGAAGGAGCTAACCGCTTTTTTGCACAACATGGGGGAT
CATGTAACTCGCCTTGATCGTTGGGAACCGGAGCTGAATGAAGCCATACCAAACGACGAGCGTGACACCA
CGATGCCTGTAGCAATGGCAACAACGTTGCGCAAACTATTAACTGGCGAACTACTTACTCTAGCTTCCCG
GCAACAATTAATAGACTGGATGGAGGCGGATAAAGTTGCAGGACCACTTCTGCGCTCGGCCCTTCCGGCT
GGCTGGTTTATTGCTGATAAATCTGGAGCCGGTGAGCGTGGGTCTCGCGGTATCATTGCAGCACTGGGGC
CAGATGGTAAGCCCTCCCGTATCGTAGTTATCTACACGACGGGGAGTCAGGCAACTATGGATGAACGAAA
TAGACAGATCGCTGAGATAGGTGCCTCACTGATTAAGCATTGGTAACTGTCAGACCAAGTTTACTCATAT
ATACTTTAGATTGATTTAAAACTTCATTTTTAATTTAAAAGGATCTAGGTGAAGATCCTTTTTGATAATC
TCATGACCAAAATCCCTTAACGTGAGTTTTCGTTCCACTGAGCGTCAGACCCCGTAGAAAAGATCAAAGG
ATCTTCTTGAGATCCTTTTTTTCTGCGCGTAATCTGCTGCTTGCAAACAAAAAAACCACCGCTACCAGCG
GTGGTTTGTTTGCCGGATCAAGAGCTACCAACTCTTTTTCCGAAGGTAACTGGCTTCAGCAGAGCGCAGA
TACCAAATACTGTTCTTCTAGTGTAGCCGTAGTTAGGCCACCACTTCAAGAACTCTGTAGCACCGCCTAC
ATACCTCGCTCTGCTAATCCTGTTACCAGTGGCTGCTGCCAGTGGCGATAAGTCGTGTCTTACCGGGTTG
GACTCAAGACGATAGTTACCGGATAAGGCGCAGCGGTCGGGCTGAACGGGGGGTTCGTGCACACAGCCCA
GCTTGGAGCGAACGACCTACACCGAACTGAGATACCTACAGCGTGAGCTATGAGAAAGCGCCACGCTTCC
CGAAGGGAGAAAGGCGGACAGGTATCCGGTAAGCGGCAGGGTCGGAACAGGAGAGCGCACGAGGGAGCTT
CCAGGGGGAAACGCCTGGTATCTTTATAGTCCTGTCGGGTTTCGCCACCTCTGACTTGAGCGTCGATTTT
TGTGATGCTCGTCAGGGGGGCGGAGCCTATGGAAAAACGCCAGCAACGCGGCCTTTTTACGGTTCCTGGC
CTTTTGCTGGCCTTTTGCTCACATGTTCTTTCCTGCGTTATCCCCTGATTCTGTGGATAACCGTATTACC
GCCATGCAT
