>Addgene plasmid #61974 | pUC-dirTopo-P2A-aGFP | addgene partial sequence | sequence record 103920 | attP-R 5'-ACTTTCACCAGCGTTTCTGG-3'
GAAGGCAAAATGCCGCAAAAAAGGGAATAAGGGCGACACGGAAATGTTGAATACTCATACTCTTCCTTTT
TCAATATTATTGAAGCATTTATCAGGGTTATTGTCTCATGAGCGGATACATATTTGAATGTATTTAGAAA
AATAAACAAATAGGGGTTCCGCGCACATTTCCCCGAAAAGTGCCACCTGATTAACGCTTACAATTTACGC
GTTAAGATACATTGATGAGTTTGGACAAACCACAACTAGAATGCAGTGAAAAAAATGCTTTATTTGTGAA
ATTTGTGATGCTATTGCTTTATTTGTAACCATTATAAGCTGCAATAAACAAGTTAACAACAACAATTGCA
TTCATTTTATGTTTCAGGTTCAGGGGGAGGTGTGGGAGGTTTTTTAAAGCAAGTAAAACCTCTACAAATG
TGGTATGGCTGATTATGATCAGTTATCTAGATTACTCGAGTTACTTGTACAGCTCGTCCATGCCGAGAGT
GATCCCGGCGGCGGTCACGAACTCCAGCAGGACCATGTGATCGCGCTTCTCGTTGGGGTCTTTGCTCAGG
GCGGACTGGGTGCTCAGGTAGTGGTTGTCGGGCAGCAGCACGGGGCCGTCGCCGATGGGGGTGTTCTGCT
GGTAGTGGTCGGCGAGCTGCACGCTGCCGTCCTCGATGTTGTGGCGGATCTTGAAGTTCACCTTGATGCC
GTTCTTCTGCTTGTCGGCCATGATATAGACGTTGTGGCTGTTGTAGTTGTACTCCAGCTTGTGCCCCAGG
ATGTTGCCGTCCTCCTTGAAGTCGATGCCCTTCAGCTCGATGCGGTTCACCAGGGTGTCGCCCTCGAACT
TCACCTCGGCGCGGGTCTTGTAGTTGCCGTCGTCCTTGAAGAAGATGGTGCGCTCCTGGACGTAGCCTTC
GGGCATGGCGGACTTGAAGAAGTCGTGCTGCTTCATGTGGTCGGGGTAGCGGCTGAAGCACTGCACGCCG
TAGGTCAGGGTGGTCACGAGGGTGGGCCAGGGCACGGGCAGCTTGCCGGTGGTGCAGA
