>Addgene plasmid #61974 | pUC-dirTopo-P2A-aGFP | addgene partial sequence | sequence record 103921 | CMV-F 5'-CGCAAATGGGCGGTAGGCGTG-3'
CTATATAAGCAGAGCTGGTTTAGTGAACCGTCAGATCCGCTAGCTTTACACTTTATTCTTCCGGCTCGTA
TTTTGTGTGGAATTGTGAGCGGATAACAATTTCCGGAGGAGGCCCTTCACCTGAAGAGCGGACGGACGAG
CGGATATCGCCGCCTAACCCCGCTCTTCAAAGGGATCCAATGCTACTAACTTCAGCCTGCTCAAGCAGGC
TGGAGACGTGGAGGAGAACCCTGGACCTGTCGACATTACCGATTCACTGGCCGTCGTTCTGCAACGCCGC
GACTGGGAAAACCCTGGCGTTACCCAACTTAATCGCCTTGCAGCACATCCCCCTTTCGCCAGTTGGCGCA
ATAGCGAAGAGGCCCGCACCGACCGCGAATTCGTGAGCAAGGGCGAGGAGCTGTTCACCGGGGTGGTGCC
CATCCTGGTCGAGCTGGACGGCGACGTAAACGGCCACAAGTTCAGCGTGTCCGGCGAGGGCGAGGGCGAT
GCCACCTACGGCAAGCTGACCCTGAAGTTCATCTGCACCACCGGCAAGCTGCCCGTGCCCTGGCCCACCC
TCGTGACCACCCTGACCTACGGCGTGCAGTGCTTCAGCCGCTACCCCGACCACATGAAGCAGCACGACTT
CTTCAAGTCCGCCATGCCCGAAGGCTACGTCCAGGAGCGCACCATCTTCTTCAAGGACGACGGCAACTAC
AAGACCCGCGCCGAGGTGAAGTTCGAGGGCGACACCCTGGTGAACCGCATCGAGCTGAAGGGCATCGACT
TCAAGGAGGACGGCAACATCCTGGGGCACAAGCTGGAGTACAACTACAACAGCCACAACGTCTATATCAT
GGCCGACAAGCAGAAGAACGGCATCAAGGTGAACTTCAAGATCCGCCACAACATCGAGGACGGCAGCGTG
CAGCTCGCCGACCACTACCAGCAGAACACCC
